>Addgene plasmid #69015 | pcDNA3-FLAG-MTOR-R2505P | addgene full sequence | sequence record 366326 | Addgene NGS Result
CGCCTCTGCCTCTGAGCTATTCCAGAAGTAGTGAGGAGGCTTTTTTGGAGGCCTAGGCTTTTGCAAAAAG
CTCCCGGGAGCTTGTATATCCATTTTCGGATCTGATCAAGAGACAGGATGAGGATCGTTTCGCATGATTG
AACAAGATGGATTGCACGCAGGTTCTCCGGCCGCTTGGGTGGAGAGGCTATTCGGCTATGACTGGGCACA
ACAGACAATCGGCTGCTCTGATGCCGCCGTGTTCCGGCTGTCAGCGCAGGGGCGCCCGGTTCTTTTTGTC
AAGACCGACCTGTCCGGTGCCCTGAATGAACTGCAGGACGAGGCAGCGCGGCTATCGTGGCTGGCCACGA
CGGGCGTTCCTTGCGCAGCTGTGCTCGACGTTGTCACTGAAGCGGGAAGGGACTGGCTGCTATTGGGCGA
AGTGCCGGGGCAGGATCTCCTGTCATCTCACCTTGCTCCTGCCGAGAAAGTATCCATCATGGCTGATGCA
ATGCGGCGGCTGCATACGCTTGATCCGGCTACCTGCCCATTCGACCACCAAGCGAAACATCGCATCGAGC
GAGCACGTACTCGGATGGAAGCCGGTCTTGTCGATCAGGATGATCTGGACGAAGAGCATCAGGGGCTCGC
GCCAGCCGAACTGTTCGCCAGGCTCAAGGCGCGCATGCCCGACGGCGAGGATCTCGTCGTGACCCATGGC
GATGCCTGCTTGCCGAATATCATGGTGGAAAATGGCCGCTTTTCTGGATTCATCGACTGTGGCCGGCTGG
GTGTGGCGGACCGCTATCAGGACATAGCGTTGGCTACCCGTGATATTGCTGAAGAGCTTGGCGGCGAATG
GGCTGACCGCTTCCTCGTGCTTTACGGTATCGCCGCTCCCGATTCGCAGCGCATCGCCTTCTATCGCCTT
CTTGACGAGTTCTTCTGAGCGGGACTCTGGGGTTCGAAATGACCGACCAAGCGACGCCCAACCTGCCATC
ACGAGATTTCGATTCCACCGCCGCCTTCTATGAAAGGTTGGGCTTCGGAATCGTTTTCCGGGACGCCGGC
TGGATGATCCTCCAGCGCGGGGATCTCATGCTGGAGTTCTTCGCCCACCCCAACTTGTTTATTGCAGCTT
ATAATGGTTACAAATAAAGCAATAGCATCACAAATTTCACAAATAAAGCATTTTTTTCACTGCATTCTAG
TTGTGGTTTGTCCAAACTCATCAATGTATCTTATCATGTCTGTATACCGTCGACCTCTAGCTAGAGCTTG
GCGTAATCATGGTCATAGCTGTTTCCTGTGTGAAATTGTTATCCGCTCACAATTCCACACAACATACGAG
CCGGAAGCATAAAGTGTAAAGCCTGGGGTGCCTAATGAGTGAGCTAACTCACATTAATTGCGTTGCGCTC
ACTGCCCGCTTTCCAGTCGGGAAACCTGTCGTGCCAGCTGCATTAATGAATCGGCCAACGCGCGGGGAGA
GGCGGTTTGCGTATTGGGCGCTCTTCCGCTTCCTCGCTCACTGACTCGCTGCGCTCGGTCGTTCGGCTGC
GGCGAGCGGTATCAGCTCACTCAAAGGCGGTAATACGGTTATCCACAGAATCAGGGGATAACGCAGGAAA
GAACATGTGAGCAAAAGGCCAGCAAAAGGCCAGGAACCGTAAAAAGGCCGCGTTGCTGGCGTTTTTCCAT
AGGCTCCGCCCCCCTGACGAGCATCACAAAAATCGACGCTCAAGTCAGAGGTGGCGAAACCCGACAGGAC
TATAAAGATACCAGGCGTTTCCCCCTGGAAGCTCCCTCGTGCGCTCTCCTGTTCCGACCCTGCCGCTTAC
CGGATACCTGTCCGCCTTTCTCCCTTCGGGAAGCGTGGCGCTTTCTCATAGCTCACGCTGTAGGTATCTC
AGTTCGGTGTAGGTCGTTCGCTCCAAGCTGGGCTGTGTGCACGAACCCCCCGTTCAGCCCGACCGCTGCG
CCTTATCCGGTAACTATCGTCTTGAGTCCAACCCGGTAAGACACGACTTATCGCCACTGGCAGCAGCCAC
TGGTAACAGGATTAGCAGAGCGAGGTATGTAGGCGGTGCTACAGAGTTCTTGAAGTGGTGGCCTAACTAC
GGCTACACTAGAAGAACAGTATTTGGTATCTGCGCTCTGCTGAAGCCAGTTACCTTCGGAAAAAGAGTTG
GTAGCTCTTGATCCGGCAAACAAACCACCGCTGGTAGCGGTGGTTTTTTTGTTTGCAAGCAGCAGATTAC
GCGCAGAAAAAAAGGATCTCAAGAAGATCCTTTGATCTTTTCTACGGGGTCTGACGCTCAGTGGAACGAA
AACTCACGTTAAGGGATTTTGGTCATGAGATTATCAAAAAGGATCTTCACCTAGATCCTTTTAAATTAAA
AATGAAGTTTTAAATCAATCTAAAGTATATATGAGTAAACTTGGTCTGACAGTTACCAATGCTTAATCAG
TGAGGCACCTATCTCAGCGATCTGTCTATTTCGTTCATCCATAGTTGCCTGACTCCCCGTCGTGTAGATA
ACTACGATACGGGAGGGCTTACCATCTGGCCCCAGTGCTGCAATGATACCGCGAGACCCACGCTCACCGG
CTCCAGATTTATCAGCAATAAACCAGCCAGCCGGAAGGGCCGAGCGCAGAAGTGGTCCTGCAACTTTATC
CGCCTCCATCCAGTCTATTAATTGTTGCCGGGAAGCTAGAGTAAGTAGTTCGCCAGTTAATAGTTTGCGC
AACGTTGTTGCCATTGCTACAGGCATCGTGGTGTCACGCTCGTCGTTTGGTATGGCTTCATTCAGCTCCG
GTTCCCAACGATCAAGGCGAGTTACATGATCCCCCATGTTGTGCAAAAAAGCGGTTAGCTCCTTCGGTCC
TCCGATCGTTGTCAGAAGTAAGTTGGCCGCAGTGTTATCACTCATGGTTATGGCAGCACTGCATAATTCT
CTTACTGTCATGCCATCCGTAAGATGCTTTTCTGTGACTGGTGAGTACTCAACCAAGTCATTCTGAGAAT
AGTGTATGCGGCGACCGAGTTGCTCTTGCCCGGCGTCAATACGGGATAATACCGCGCCACATAGCAGAAC
TTTAAAAGTGCTCATCATTGGAAAACGTTCTTCGGGGCGAAAACTCTCAAGGATCTTACCGCTGTTGAGA
TCCAGTTCGATGTAACCCACTCGTGCACCCAACTGATCTTCAGCATCTTTTACTTTCACCAGCGTTTCTG
GGTGAGCAAAAACAGGAAGGCAAAATGCCGCAAAAAAGGGAATAAGGGCGACACGGAAATGTTGAATACT
CATACTCTTCCTTTTTCAATATTATTGAAGCATTTATCAGGGTTATTGTCTCATGAGCGGATACATATTT
GAATGTATTTAGAAAAATAAACAAATAGGGGTTCCGCGCACATTTCCCCGAAAAGTGCCACCTGACGTCG
ACGGATCGGGAGATCTCCCGATCCCCTATGGTGCACTCTCAGTACAATCTGCTCTGATGCCGCATAGTTA
AGCCAGTATCTGCTCCCTGCTTGTGTGTTGGAGGTCGCTGAGTAGTGCGCGAGCAAAATTTAAGCTACAA
CAAGGCAAGGCTTGACCGACAATTGCATGAAGAATCTGCTTAGGGTTAGGCGTTTTGCGCTGCTTCGCGA
TGTACGGGCCAGATATACGCGTTGACATTGATTATTGACTAGTTATTAATAGTAATCAATTACGGGGTCA
TTAGTTCATAGCCCATATATGGAGTTCCGCGTTACATAACTTACGGTAAATGGCCCGCCTGGCTGACCGC
CCAACGACCCCCGCCCATTGACGTCAATAATGACGTATGTTCCCATAGTAACGCCAATAGGGACTTTCCA
TTGACGTCAATGGGTGGAGTATTTACGGTAAACTGCCCACTTGGCAGTACATCAAGTGTATCATATGCCA
AGTACGCCCCCTATTGACGTCAATGACGGTAAATGGCCCGCCTGGCATTATGCCCAGTACATGACCTTAT
GGGACTTTCCTACTTGGCAGTACATCTACGTATTAGTCATCGCTATTACCATGGTGATGCGGTTTTGGCA
GTACATCAATGGGCGTGGATAGCGGTTTGACTCACGGGGATTTCCAAGTCTCCACCCCATTGACGTCAAT
GGGAGTTTGTTTTGGCACCAAAATCAACGGGACTTTCCAAAATGTCGTAACAACTCCGCCCCATTGACGC
AAATGGGCGGTAGGCGTGTACGGTGGGAGGTCTATATAAGCAGAGCTCTCTGGCTAACTAGAGAACCCAC
TGCTTACTGGCTTATCGAAATTAATACGACTCACTATAGGGAGACCCAAGCTTGGTACCGAGCTCGGATC
CACTAGTAACGGCCGCCAGTGTGCTGGAATTCTGCAGATATCCATCACACTGGCGGCCGCCATGGATTAT
AAAGATGATGATGATATGCTTGGAACCGGACCTGCCGCCGCCACCACCGCTGCCACCACATCTAGCAATG
TGAGCGTCCTGCAGCAGTTTGCCAGTGGCCTAAAGAGCCGGAATGAGGAAACCAGGGCCAAAGCCGCCAA
GGAGCTCCAGCACTATGTCACCATGGAACTCCGAGAGATGAGTCAAGAGGAGTCTACTCGCTTCTATGAC
CAACTGAACCATCACATTTTTGAATTGGTTTCCAGCTCAGATGCCAATGAGAGGAAAGGTGGCATCTTGG
CCATAGCTAGCCTCATAGGAGTGGAAGGTGGGAATGCCACCCGAATTGGCAGATTTGCCAACTATCTTCG
GAACCTCCTCCCCTCCAATGACCCAGTTGTCATGGAAATGGCATCCAAGGCCATTGGCCGTCTTGCCATG
GCAGGGGACACTTTTACCGCTGAGTACGTGGAATTTGAGGTGAAGCGAGCCCTGGAATGGCTGGGTGCTG
ACCGCAATGAGGGCCGGAGACATGCAGCTGTCCTGGTTCTCCGTGAGCTGGCCATCAGCGTCCCTACCTT
CTTCTTCCAGCAAGTGCAACCCTTCTTTGACAACATTTTTGTGGCCGTGTGGGACCCCAAACAGGCCATC
CGTGAGGGAGCTGTAGCCGCCCTTCGTGCCTGTCTGATTCTCACAACCCAGCGTGAGCCGAAGGAGATGC
AGAAGCCTCAGTGGTACAGGCACACATTTGAAGAAGCAGAGAAGGGATTTGATGAGACCTTGGCCAAAGA
GAAGGGCATGAATCGGGATGATCGGATCCATGGAGCCTTGTTGATCCTTAACGAGCTGGTCCGAATCAGC
AGCATGGAGGGAGAGCGTCTGAGAGAAGAAATGGAAGAAATCACACAGCAGCAGCTGGTACACGACAAGT
ACTGCAAAGATCTCATGGGCTTCGGAACAAAACCTCGTCACATTACCCCCTTCACCAGTTTCCAGGCTGT
ACAGCCCCAGCAGTCAAATGCCTTGGTGGGGCTGCTGGGGTACAGCTCTCACCAAGGCCTCATGGGATTT
GGGACCTCCCCCAGTCCAGCTAAGTCCACCCTGGTGGAGAGCCGGTGTTGCAGAGACTTGATGGAGGAGA
AATTTGATCAGGTGTGCCAGTGGGTGCTGAAATGCAGGAATAGCAAGAACTCGCTGATCCAAATGACAAT
CCTTAATTTGTTGCCCCGCTTGGCTGCATTCCGACCTTCTGCCTTCACAGATACCCAGTATCTCCAAGAT
ACCATGAACCATGTCCTAAGCTGTGTCAAGAAGGAGAAGGAACGTACAGCGGCCTTCCAAGCCCTGGGGC
TACTTTCTGTGGCTGTGAGGTCTGAGTTTAAGGTCTATTTGCCTCGCGTGCTGGACATCATCCGAGCGGC
CCTGCCCCCAAAGGACTTCGCCCATAAGAGGCAGAAGGCAATGCAGGTGGACGCCACAGTCTTCACTTGC
ATCAGCATGCTGGCTCGAGCAATGGGGCCAGGCATCCAGCAGGATATCAAGGAGCTGCTGGAGCCCATGC
TGGCAGTGGGACTAAGCCCTGCCCTCACTGCAGTGCTCTACGACCTGAGCCGTCAGATTCCACAGCTAAA
GAAGGACATTCAAGATGGGCTACTGAAAATGCTGTCCCTGGTCCTTATGCACAAACCCCTTCGCCACCCA
GGCATGCCCAAGGGCCTGGCCCATCAGCTGGCCTCTCCTGGCCTCACGACCCTCCCTGAGGCCAGCGATG
TGGGCAGCATCACTCTTGCCCTCCGAACGCTTGGCAGCTTTGAATTTGAAGGCCACTCTCTGACCCAATT
TGTTCGCCACTGTGCGGATCATTTCCTGAACAGTGAGCACAAGGAGATCCGCATGGAGGCTGCCCGCACC
TGCTCCCGCCTGCTCACACCCTCCATCCACCTCATCAGTGGCCATGCTCATGTGGTTAGCCAGACCGCAG
TGCAAGTGGTGGCAGATGTGCTTAGCAAACTGCTCGTAGTTGGGATAACAGATCCTGACCCTGACATTCG
CTACTGTGTCTTGGCGTCCCTGGACGAGCGCTTTGATGCACACCTGGCCCAGGCGGAGAACTTGCAGGCC
TTGTTTGTGGCTCTGAATGACCAGGTGTTTGAGATCCGGGAGCTGGCCATCTGCACTGTGGGCCGACTCA
GTAGCATGAACCCTGCCTTTGTCATGCCTTTCCTGCGCAAGATGCTCATCCAGATTTTGACAGAGTTGGA
GCACAGTGGGATTGGAAGAATCAAAGAGCAGAGTGCCCGCATGCTGGGGCACCTGGTCTCCAATGCCCCC
CGACTCATCCGCCCCTACATGGAGCCTATTCTGAAGGCATTAATTTTGAAACTGAAAGATCCAGACCCTG
ATCCAAACCCAGGTGTGATCAATAATGTCCTGGCAACAATAGGAGAATTGGCACAGGTTAGTGGCCTGGA
AATGAGGAAATGGGTTGATGAACTTTTTATTATCATCATGGACATGCTCCAGGATTCCTCTTTGTTGGCC
AAAAGGCAGGTGGCTCTGTGGACCCTGGGACAGTTGGTGGCCAGCACTGGCTATGTAGTAGAGCCCTACA
GGAAGTACCCTACTTTGCTTGAGGTGCTACTGAATTTTCTGAAGACTGAGCAGAACCAGGGTACACGCAG
AGAGGCCATCCGTGTGTTAGGGCTTTTAGGGGCTTTGGATCCTTACAAGCACAAAGTGAACATTGGCATG
ATAGACCAGTCCCGGGATGCCTCTGCTGTCAGCCTGTCAGAATCCAAGTCAAGTCAGGATTCCTCTGACT
ATAGCACTAGTGAAATGCTGGTCAACATGGGAAACTTGCCTCTGGATGAGTTCTACCCAGCTGTGTCCAT
GGTGGCCCTGATGCGGATCTTCCGAGACCAGTCACTCTCTCATCATCACACCATGGTTGTCCAGGCCATC
ACCTTCATCTTCAAGTCCCTGGGACTCAAATGTGTGCAGTTCCTGCCCCAGGTCATGCCCACGTTCCTTA
ATGTCATTCGAGTCTGTGATGGGGCCATCCGGGAATTTTTGTTCCAGCAGCTGGGAATGTTGGTGTCCTT
TGTGAAGAGCCACATCAGACCTTATATGGATGAAATAGTCACCCTCATGAGAGAATTCTGGGTCATGAAC
ACCTCAATTCAGAGCACGATCATTCTTCTCATTGAGCAAATTGTGGTAGCTCTTGGGGGTGAATTTAAGC
TCTACCTGCCCCAGCTGATCCCACACATGCTGCGTGTCTTCATGCATGACAACAGCCCAGGCCGCATTGT
CTCTATCAAGTTACTGGCTGCAATCCAGCTGTTTGGCGCCAACCTGGATGACTACCTGCATTTACTGCTG
CCTCCTATTGTTAAGTTGTTTGATGCCCCTGAAGCTCCACTGCCATCTCGAAAGGCAGCGCTAGAGACTG
TGGACCGCCTGACGGAGTCCCTGGATTTCACTGACTATGCCTCCCGGATCATTCACCCTATTGTTCGAAC
ACTGGACCAGAGCCCAGAACTGCGCTCCACAGCCATGGACACGCTGTCTTCACTTGTTTTTCAGCTGGGG
AAGAAGTACCAAATTTTCATTCCAATGGTGAATAAAGTTCTGGTGCGACACCGAATCAATCATCAGCGCT
ATGATGTGCTCATCTGCAGAATTGTCAAGGGATACACACTTGCTGATGAAGAGGAGGATCCTTTGATTTA
CCAGCATCGGATGCTTAGGAGTGGCCAAGGGGATGCATTGGCTAGTGGACCAGTGGAAACAGGACCCATG
AAGAAACTGCACGTCAGCACCATCAACCTCCAAAAGGCCTGGGGCGCTGCCAGGAGGGTCTCCAAAGATG
ACTGGCTGGAATGGCTGAGACGGCTGAGCCTGGAGCTGCTGAAGGACTCATCATCGCCCTCCCTGCGCTC
CTGCTGGGCCCTGGCACAGGCCTACAACCCGATGGCCAGGGATCTCTTCAATGCTGCATTTGTGTCCTGC
TGGTCTGAACTGAATGAAGATCAACAGGATGAGCTCATCAGAAGCATCGAGTTGGCCCTCACCTCACAAG
ACATCGCTGAAGTCACACAGACCCTCTTAAACTTGGCTGAATTCATGGAACACAGTGACAAGGGCCCCCT
GCCACTGAGAGATGACAATGGCATTGTTCTGCTGGGTGAGAGAGCTGCCAAGTGCCGAGCATATGCCAAA
GCACTACACTACAAAGAACTGGAGTTCCAGAAAGGCCCCACCCCTGCCATTCTAGAATCTCTCATCAGCA
TTAATAATAAGCTACAGCAGCCGGAGGCAGCGGCCGGAGTGTTAGAATATGCCATGAAACACTTTGGAGA
GCTGGAGATCCAGGCTACCTGGTATGAGAAACTGCACGAGTGGGAGGATGCCCTTGTGGCCTATGACAAG
AAAATGGACACCAACAAGGACGACCCAGAGCTGATGCTGGGCCGCATGCGCTGCCTCGAGGCCTTGGGGG
AATGGGGTCAACTCCACCAGCAGTGCTGTGAAAAGTGGACCCTGGTTAATGATGAGACCCAAGCCAAGAT
GGCCCGGATGGCTGCTGCAGCTGCATGGGGTTTAGGTCAGTGGGACAGCATGGAAGAATACACCTGTATG
ATCCCTCGGGACACCCATGATGGGGCATTTTATAGAGCTGTGCTGGCACTGCATCAGGACCTCTTCTCCT
TGGCACAACAGTGCATTGACAAGGCCAGGGACCTGCTGGATGCTGAATTAACTGCAATGGCAGGAGAGAG
TTACAGTCGGGCATATGGGGCCATGGTTTCTTGCCACATGCTGTCCGAGCTGGAGGAGGTTATCCAGTAC
AAACTTGTCCCCGAGCGACGAGAGATCATCCGCCAGATCTGGTGGGAGAGACTGCAGGGCTGCCAGCGTA
TCGTAGAGGACTGGCAGAAAATCCTTATGGTGCGGTCCCTTGTGGTCAGCCCTCATGAAGACATGAGAAC
CTGGCTCAAGTATGCAAGCCTGTGCGGCAAGAGTGGCAGGCTGGCTCTTGCTCATAAAACTTTAGTGTTG
CTCCTGGGAGTTGATCCGTCTCGGCAACTTGACCATCCTCTGCCAACAGTTCACCCTCAGGTGACCTATG
CCTACATGAAAAACATGTGGAAGAGTGCCCGCAAGATCGATGCCTTCCAGCACATGCAGCATTTTGTCCA
GACCATGCAGCAACAGGCCCAGCATGCCATCGCTACTGAGGACCAGCAGCATAAGCAGGAACTGCACAAG
CTCATGGCCCGATGCTTCCTGAAACTTGGAGAGTGGCAGCTGAATCTACAGGGCATCAATGAGAGCACAA
TCCCCAAAGTGCTGCAGTACTACAGCGCCGCCACAGAGCACGACCGCAGCTGGTACAAGGCCTGGCATGC
GTGGGCAGTGATGAACTTCGAAGCTGTGCTACACTACAAACATCAGAACCAAGCCCGCGATGAGAAGAAG
AAACTGCGTCATGCCAGCGGGGCCAACATCACCAACGCCACCACTGCCGCCACCACGGCCGCCACTGCCA
CCACCACTGCCAGCACCGAGGGCAGCAACAGTGAGAGCGAGGCCGAGAGCACCGAGAACAGCCCCACCCC
ATCGCCGCTGCAGAAGAAGGTCACTGAGGATCTGTCCAAAACCCTCCTGATGTACACGGTGCCTGCCGTC
CAGGGCTTCTTCCGTTCCATCTCCTTGTCACGAGGCAACAACCTCCAGGATACACTCAGAGTTCTCACCT
TATGGTTTGATTATGGTCACTGGCCAGATGTCAATGAGGCCTTAGTGGAGGGGGTGAAAGCCATCCAGAT
TGATACCTGGCTACAGGTTATACCTCAGCTCATTGCAAGAATTGATACGCCCAGACCCTTGGTGGGACGT
CTCATTCACCAGCTTCTCACAGACATTGGTCGGTACCACCCCCAGGCCCTCATCTACCCACTGACAGTGG
CTTCTAAGTCTACCACGACAGCCCGGCACAATGCAGCCAACAAGATTCTGAAGAACATGTGTGAGCACAG
CAACACCCTGGTCCAGCAGGCCATGATGGTGAGCGAGGAGCTGATCCGAGTG
[294 nt withheld, positions 10483-10776]
CTCACATCCTTAGAGCTGCAATATGTTTCCCCAAAACTTCTGATGTGCCGGGACCTTGAATTGGCTGTGC
CAGGAACATATGACCCCAACCAGCCAATCATTCGCATTCAGTCCATAGCACCGTCTTTGCAAGTCATCAC
ATCCAAGCAGAGGCCCCGGAAATTGACACTTATGGGCAGCAACGGACATGAGTTTGTTTTCCTTCTAAAA
GGCCATGAAGATCTGCGCCAGGATGAGCGTGTGATGCAGCTCTTCGGCCTGGTTAACACCCTTCTGGCCA
ATGACCCAACATCTCTTCGGAAAAACCTCAGCATCCAGAGATACGCTGTCATCCCTTTATCGACCAACTC
GGGCCTCATTGGCTGGGTTCCCCACTGTGACACACTGCACGCCCTCATCCGGGACTACAGGGAGAAGAAG
AAGATCCTTCTCAACATCGAGCATCGCATCATGTTGCGGATGGCTCCGGACTATGACCACTTGACTCTGA
TGCAGAAGGTGGAGGTGTTTGAGCATGCCGTCAATAATACAGCTGGGGACGACCTGGCCAAGCTGCTGTG
GCTGAAAAGCCCCAGCTCCGAGGTGTGGTTTGACCGAAGAACCAATTATACCCGTTCTTTAGCGGTCATG
TCAATGGTTGGGTATATTTTAGGCCTGGGAGATAGACACCCATCCAACCTGATGCTGGACCGTCTGAGTG
GGAAGATCCTGCACATTGACTTTGGGGACTGCTTTGAGGTTGCTATGACCCGAGAGAAGTTTCCAGAGAA
GATTCCATTTAGACTAACAAGAATGTTGACCAATGCTATGGAGGTTACAGGCCTGGATGGCAACTACAGA
ATCACATGCCACACAGTGATGGAGGTGCTGCGAGAGCACAAGGACAGTGTCATGGCCGTGCTGGAAGCCT
TTGTCTATGACCCCTTGCTGAACTGGAGGCTGATGGACACAAATACCAAAGGCAACAAGCGATCCCGAAC
GAGGACGGATTCCTACTCTGCTGGCCAGTCAGTCGAAATTTTGGACGGTGTGGAACTTGGAGAGCCAGCC
CATAAGAAAACGGGGACCACAGTGCCAGAATCTATTCATTCTTTCATTGGAGACGGTTTGGTGAAACCAG
AGGCCCTAAATAAGAAAGCTATCCAGATTATTAACAGGGTTCCAGATAAGCTCACTGGTCGGGACTTCTC
TCATGATGACACTTTGGATGTTCCAACGCAAGTTGAGCTGCTCATCAAACAAGCGACATCCCATGAAAAC
CTCTGCCAGTGCTATATTGGCTGGTGCCCTTTCTGGTAACTGGAGGCCCAGATGTGCCCATCACGTTTTT
TCTGAGGCTTTTGTACTTTAGTAAATGCTTCCACTAAACTGAAACCATGGTGAGAAAGTTTGACTTTGTT
AAATGGGGGATCCACTAGTTCTAGAGCGGCCGCTCGAGCATGCATCTAGAGGGCCCTATTCTATAGTGTC
ACCTAAATGCTAGAGCTCGCTGATCAGCCTCGACTGTGCCTTCTAGTTGCCAGCCATCTGTTGTTTGCCC
CTCCCCCGTGCCTTCCTTGACCCTGGAAGGTGCCACTCCCACTGTCCTTTCCTAATAAAATGAGGAAATT
GCATCGCATTGTCTGAGTAGGTGTCATTCTATTCTGGGGGGTGGGGTGGGGCAGGACAGCAAGGGGGAGG
ATTGGGAAGACAATAGCAGGCATGCTGGGGATGCGGTGGGCTCTATGGCTTCTGAGGCGGAAAGAACCAG
CTGGGGCTCTAGGGGGTATCCCC
[124 nt withheld, positions 12550-12673]
C
[91 nt withheld, positions 12675-12765]
A
[49 nt withheld, positions 12767-12815]
CCTTTGACGTTGGAGTCCACGTTCTTT
[37 nt withheld, positions 12843-12879]
ACCCTATCTCGGTCTATTCTTTTGATTTATAAGGGATTTTGCCGATTTCGGCCTATTGGTTAAAAAATGA
GCTGATTTAACAAAAATTTAACGCGAATTAATTCTGTGGAATGTGTGTCAGTTAGGGTGTGGAAAGTCCC
CAGGCTCCCCAGCAGGCAGAAGTATGCAAAGCATGCATCTCAATTAGTCAGCAACCAGGTGTGGAAAGTC
CCCAGGCTCCCCAGCAGGCAGAAGTATGCAAAGCATGCATCTCAATTAGTCAGCAACCATAGTCCCGCCC
CTAACTCCGCCCATCCCGCCCCTAACTCCGCCCAGTTCCGCCCATTCTCCGCCCCATGGCTGACTAATTT
TTTTTATTTATGCAGAGGCCGAGGC
Features (pLannotate 1.2.2; 22 found; start..end, strand, type, name):
    134..925     +  CDS            neo: KKA2_KLEPN - Also known as kan, nptII. Experimental evidence at protein level: Swiss-Prot protein existence level 1. Resistance to kanamycin, neomycin, paromomycin, ribostamycin, butirosin and gentamicin B. From Klebsiella pneumoniae.
    949..1107    +  CDS            ble (fragment): BLE_KLEPN - Experimental evidence at protein level: Swiss-Prot protein existence level 1. Binding protein with a strong affinity to the bleomycin family of antibiotics. Binds to CL990; an antimitotic-antibiotic compound. From Klebsiella pneumoniae.
   1102..1223    +  polyA_signal   SV40 poly(A) signal: SV40 polyadenylation signal
   1294..1316    -  protein_bind   lac operator (fragment): The lac repressor binds to the lac operator to inhibit transcription in E. coli. This inhibition can be relieved by adding lactose or isopropyl-β-D-thiogalactopyranoside (IPTG). lac repressor encoded by lacI
   1320..1350    -  promoter       lac promoter: promoter for the E. coli lac operon
   1365..1386    -  protein_bind   CAP binding site: CAP binding activates transcription in the presence of cAMP. E. coli catabolite activator protein
   1399..1491    -  CDS            lacI (fragment): lac repressor; lacI; The lac repressor binds to the lac operator to inhibit transcription in E. coli. This inhibition can be relieved by adding lactose or isopropyl-β-D-thiogalactopyranoside (IPTG).
   1674..2262    -  rep_origin     ori: high-copy-number ColE1/pMB1/pBR322/pUC origin of replication
   2433..3293    -  CDS            AmpR: β-lactamase; bla; confers resistance to ampicillin, carbenicillin, and related antibiotics
   3294..3398    -  promoter       AmpR promoter: bla
   3457..3509    -  misc_feature   bom (fragment): basis of mobility region from pBR322
   3664..4043    +  enhancer       CMV enhancer: human cytomegalovirus immediate early enhancer
   4044..4247    +  promoter       CMV promoter: human cytomegalovirus (CMV) immediate early promoter
   4243..4276    +  LTR            5' LTR (truncated) (fragment): truncated 5' long terminal repeat (LTR) from HIV-1
   4292..4310    +  promoter       T7 promoter: promoter for bacteriophage T7 RNA polymerase
   4426..12072   +  CDS            MTOR (sequence partly withheld): MTOR_HUMAN - Also known as FRAP, FRAP1, FRAP2, RAFT1, RAPT1. Experimental evidence at protein level: Swiss-Prot protein existence level 1. Serine/threonine protein kinase which is a central regulator of cellular metabolism, growth and survival in response to hormones, growth factors, nutrients, energy and stress signals (PubMed:12087098, PubMed:12150925, PubMed:12150926, PubMed:12231510, PubMed:12718876, PubMed:14651849, PubMed:15268862, PubMed:15467718, PubMed:15545625, PubMed:15718470, PubMed:18497260, PubMed:18762023, PubMed:18925875, PubMed:20516213, PubMed:20537536, PubMed:21659604, PubMe
  12181..12209   -  misc_feature   MCS (fragment): pBluescript multiple cloning site
  12236..12254   -  promoter       SP6 promoter: promoter for bacteriophage SP6 RNA polymerase
  12280..12504   +  polyA_signal   bGH poly(A) signal: bovine growth hormone polyadenylation signal
  12508..12529   +  promoter       SV40 promoter (fragment): SV40 enhancer and early promoter
  12550..12978   +  rep_origin     f1 ori (sequence partly withheld): f1 bacteriophage origin of replication; arrow indicates direction of (+) strand synthesis
  12992..67      +  promoter       SV40 promoter (across the origin): SV40 enhancer and early promoter
