[The description below was written by a language model from this plasmid's Addgene catalogue record and pLannotate feature annotations shown in this document.]
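Description:
pcDNA3-FLAG-MTOR-R2505P is a mammalian expression plasmid of about 13.3 kb, built on the pcDNA3 backbone. It carries the full-length human MTOR coding sequence (roughly 7.65 kb) with an arginine-to-proline substitution at residue 2505. The record describes this change as an activating MTOR mutation. It was introduced by site-directed mutagenesis of an existing wild-type pcDNA3-Flag mTOR plasmid. The open reading frame lies downstream of the human cytomegalovirus immediate-early enhancer and promoter and is followed by the bovine growth hormone polyadenylation signal, which gives strong constitutive expression in transfected mammalian cells. The catalogue lists an N-terminal FLAG epitope supplied by the backbone. The automated feature table does not annotate the tag separately, but there is unannotated space between the T7 promoter and the start of the MTOR CDS where it would sit. T7 and SP6 phage promoters flank the insert, as is usual for pcDNA3. A short match annotated as a truncated HIV-1 LTR next to the CMV promoter is probably an annotation artefact and not a functional viral element.

In E. coli the plasmid is maintained through a ColE1/pUC-type origin and selected with ampicillin via the β-lactamase gene. The depositor lists it as low copy, although this type of origin is usually high copy. An f1 origin is also present. For selection of stable mammalian lines, an SV40 early promoter drives the neomycin phosphotransferase gene, terminated by an SV40 poly(A) signal, which confers G418 resistance. The construct belongs to a set of cancer-associated MTOR mutants. It is suited to expressing epitope-tagged mutant mTOR to study hyperactive mTOR signalling and sensitivity to rapamycin, with the FLAG tag available for detection or immunoprecipitation.
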