Addgene plasmid #69015: pcDNA3-FLAG-MTOR-R2505P
Purpose: activating MTOR mutation
Depositing lab: David Sabatini. Depositing organization: Whitehead Institute for Biomedical Research. Publication: A diverse array of cancer-associated MTOR mutations are hyperactivating and can predict rapamycin sensitivity. Grabiner BC, Nardi V, Birsoy K, Possemato R, Shen K, Sinha S, Jordan A, Beck AH, Sabatini DM. Cancer Discov. 2014 May;4(5):554-63. doi: 10.1158/2159-8290.CD-13-0929. Epub 2014 Mar 14. PubMed 24631838.
Backbone
  Vector backbone: pcDNA3
  Backbone size w/o insert (bp): 5400
  Total vector size (bp): 13254
  Vector type: Mammalian Expression
  Selectable markers: Neomycin (select with G418)
Growth in bacteria
  Bacterial resistance: Ampicillin, 100 μg/mL
  Growth temperature: 37°C
  Growth strain: DH5alpha
  Copy number: Low Copy
Gene/Insert
  Gene/Insert name: MTOR-R2505P (alt name: MTOR (a.k.a. FRAP, FRAP1, FRAP2, RAFT1, RAPT1)
  Species: H. sapiens (human)
  Insert size (bp): 7650
  Mutation: change Arginine 2505 to Proline
  GenBank ID: NM_004958
  Entrez Gene: MTOR (a.k.a. FRAP, FRAP1, FRAP2, RAFT1, RAPT1, SKS)
  Tag / fusion protein: FLAG (N terminal on backbone)
Resource information
  A portion of this plasmid was derived from a plasmid made by: AddGene pcDNA3-Flag mTOR wt (Plasmid #26603)
Terms and licenses: Academic/Nonprofit Terms; Industry Terms: Not Available to Industry
Depositor comments: Activating mutations in MTOR were generated using site-directed mutagenesis on AddGene plasmid 26603 pcDNA3-Flag mTOR wt deposited by Jie Chen lab Vilella-Bach et al J Biol Chem. 1999 Feb 12. 274(7):4266-72.
How to cite: pcDNA3-FLAG-MTOR-R2505P was a gift from David Sabatini (Addgene plasmid # 69015 ; http://n2t.net/addgene:69015 ; RRID:Addgene_69015)
