>Addgene plasmid #69015 | pcDNA3-FLAG-MTOR-R2505P | addgene partial sequence | sequence record 132981 | CMV-F 5'-CGCAAATGGGCGGTAGGCGTG-3'
AGCAGAGCTCTCTGGCTAACTAGAGAACCCACTGCTTACTGGCTTATCGAAATTAATACGACTCACTATA
GGGAGACCCAAGCTTGGTACCGAGCTCGGATCCACTAGTAACGGCCGCCAGTGTGCTGGAATTCTGCAGA
TATCCATCACACTGGCGGCCGCCATGGATTATAAAGATGATGATGATATGCTTGGAACCGGACCTGCCGC
CGCCACCACCGCTGCCACCACATCTAGCAATGTGAGCGTCCTGCAGCAGTTTGCCAGTGGCCTAAAGAGC
CGGAATGAGGAAACCAGGGCCAAAGCCGCCAAGGAGCTCCAGCACTATGTCACCATGGAACTCCGAGAGA
TGAGTCAAGAGGAGTCTACTCGCTTCTATGACCAACTGAACCATCACATTTTTGAATTGGTTTCCAGCTC
AGATGCCAATGAGAGGAAAGGTGGCATCTTGGCCATAGCTAGCCTCATAGGAGTGGAAGGTGGGAATGCC
ACCCGAATTGGCAGATTTGCCAACTATCTTCGGAACCTCCTCCCCTCCAATGACCCAGTTGTCATGGAAA
TGGCATCCAAGGCCATTGGCCGTCTTGCCATGGCAGGGGACACTTTTACCGCTGAGTACGTGGAATTTGA
GGTGAAGCGAG
