>Addgene plasmid #69015 | pcDNA3-FLAG-MTOR-R2505P | addgene partial sequence | sequence record 132982 | BGH-rev 5'-TAGAAGGCACAGTCGAGG-3'
TATAGAATAGGGCCCTCTAGATGCATGCTCGAGCGGCCGCTCTAGAACTAGTGGATCCCCCATTTAACAA
AGTCAAACTTTCTCACCATGGTTTCAGTTTAGTGGAAGCATTTACTAAAGTACAAAAGCCTCAGAAAAAA
CGTGATGGGCACATCTGGGCCTCCAGTTACCAGAAAGGGCACCAGCCAATATAGCACTGGCAGAGGTTTT
CATGGGATGTCGCTTGTTTGATGAGCAGCTCAACTTGCGTTGGAACATCCAAAGTGTCATCATGAGAGAA
GTCCCGACCAGTGAGCTTATCTGGAACCCTGTTAATAATCTGGATAGCTTTCTTATTTAGGGCCTCTGGT
TTCACCAAACCGTCTCCAATGAAAGAATGAATAGATTCTGGCACTGTGGTCCCCGTTTTCTTATGGGCTG
GCTCTCCAAGTTCCACACCGTCCAAAATTTCGACTGACTGGCCAGCAGAGTAGGAATCCGTCCTCGTTCG
GGATCGCTTGTTGCCTTTGGTATTTGTGTCCATCAGCCTCCAGTTCAGCAAGGGGTCATAGACAAAGGCT
TCCAGCACGGCCATGACACTGTCCTTGTGCTCTCGCAGCACCTCCATCACTGTGTGGCATGTGATTCTGT
AGTTGCCATCCAGGCCTGTAACCTCCATAGCATTGGTCAACATTCTTGTTAGTCTAAATGGAATCTTCTC
TGGAAACTTCTCTCGGGTCATAGCAACCTCAAAGCAGTCCCCAAAGTCAATGTGCAGGATCTTCCCACTC
AGACGGTCCAGCATCAGGTTGGATGGGTGTCTATCTCCCAGGCCTAAAATATACCCAACCATTGACATGA
CCGCTAAAGAACGGGTATAATTGGTTCTTCGGTCAAACCACACCTCGGAGCTGGGGCTTTTCAGCCACAG
CAGCTTGGCCAGGTCGTCCCCAGCTGTATTATTGACGGCATGCTCAAACACCTCCACCTTCTGCATCAGA
GTCAAGTGGTCATAGTCCGGAA
